Addgene plasmid #145890: pAc5.1B-lambdaN-HA-DmLSm5_A
Purpose: Insect Expression of DmLsm5
Depositing lab: Elisa Izaurralde. Depositing organization: Max Planck Institute for Developmental Biology. Publication: A divergent Sm fold in EDC3 proteins mediates DCP1 binding and P-body targeting. Tritschler F, Eulalio A, Truffault V, Hartmann MD, Helms S, Schmidt S, Coles M, Izaurralde E, Weichenrieder O. Mol Cell Biol. 2007 Dec . 27(24):8600-11. 10.1128/MCB.01506-07 PubMed 17923697.
Backbone
  Vector backbone: Unknown
  Vector type: Insect Expression
Growth in bacteria
  Bacterial resistance: Ampicillin, 100 μg/mL
  Growth temperature: 37°C
  Growth strain: DH5alpha
  Copy number: Low Copy
Gene/Insert
  Gene/Insert name: DmLsm5
  Species: D. melanogaster (fly)
  Entrez Gene: CG6610 (a.k.a. BcDNA:RE60135, Dmel\CG6610)
  Cloning method: Unknown
Terms and licenses: Academic/Nonprofit Terms; Industry Terms: Not Available to Industry
Depositor comments: ORF extracted from NCBI:NM_139765.3 Plasmids from this collection were made available to the research community and donated after the lab closed. Please note that the sequence provided by the depositing laboratory may be theoretical/predicted or based on Sanger sequencing results. There may be discrepancies between sequencing results obtained by Addgene and the depositor sequence. If an Addgene verified sequence is not available, please contact before placing your order to request that our lab fully sequence the plasmid.
How to cite: pAc5.1B-lambdaN-HA-DmLSm5_A was a gift from Elisa Izaurralde (Addgene plasmid # 145890 ; http://n2t.net/addgene:145890 ; RRID:Addgene_145890)
