[The description below was written by a language model from this plasmid's Addgene catalogue record and pLannotate feature annotations shown in this document.]
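Description:
pAc5.1B-lambdaN-HA-DmLSm5_A is a 5,750 nt insect expression plasmid for producing a tagged form of Drosophila melanogaster LSm5 (CG6610) in fly cells. The catalogue lists the backbone as unknown, although the name and the annotated parts point to a pAc5.1-type vector. Expression is driven by the constitutive Drosophila actin 5C (Ac5) promoter and terminated by an SV40 polyadenylation signal. In bacteria the plasmid replicates from a ColE1/pUC-type origin and is selected with ampicillin through a bla cassette with its own promoter. The record lists it as low copy even though the annotation tool labels the origin as high copy. Short fragments annotated as a tetracycline resistance gene and SV40 large T antigen appear to be non-functional backbone remnants, and no marker for selection in insect cells is annotated.

The open reading frame begins with a short fragment of the bacteriophage lambda N protein, followed by an HA epitope (a single-repeat-sized match to the 3xHA annotation) and then the LSm5 coding sequence. The annotation tool matched this sequence to human LSM5 by homology, but the record states that the ORF was taken from the fly transcript. A V5 tag from the vector lies downstream, and the record does not say whether it is in frame or separated from the insert by a stop codon. The lambda N peptide binds boxB RNA hairpins, so fusions of this kind are typically used in tethering assays that recruit a protein to a boxB-containing reporter mRNA to test its effect on mRNA stability or translation. The HA tag allows detection, immunoprecipitation and localisation. The associated study concerns Sm-fold proteins, DCP1 binding and P-body targeting. The depositor notes that the supplied sequence may be theoretical.
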