Features (pLannotate 1.2.2; 11 found; start..end, strand, type, name):
     56..2568    +  promoter       Ac5 promoter: Drosophila melanogaster actin 5C promoter
   2588..2653    +  CDS            N (fragment): REGN_LAMBD - Experimental evidence at protein level: Swiss-Prot protein existence level 1. Plays a role as a transcriptional antitermination factor that allows the virus to initiate its lytic phase. Activates expression of the delayed viral early genes by modifying host RNA polymerase (RNAP) into a form that is resistant to termination signals. This antitermination function requires the host NusA protein which serves to stabilize the interaction between antitermination protein N and host RNA polymerase. From Escherichia phage lambda (Bacteriophage lambda).
   2678..2704    +  CDS            3xHA (fragment): three tandem HA epitope tags
   2744..2986    +  CDS            LSM5 (fragment): LSM5_HUMAN - Experimental evidence at protein level: Swiss-Prot protein existence level 1. Plays role in pre-mRNA splicing as component of the U4/U6-U5 tri-snRNP complex that is involved in spliceosome assembly, and as component of the precatalytic spliceosome (spliceosome B complex) (PubMed:28781166). The heptameric LSM2-8 complex binds specifically to the 3'-terminal U-tract of U6 snRNA (PubMed:10523320). From Homo sapiens (Human).
   3035..3076    +  CDS            V5 tag: epitope tag from simian virus 5
   3176..3310    -  polyA_signal   SV40 poly(A) signal: SV40 polyadenylation signal
   3333..3417    -  CDS            large T antigen (fragment): large T antigen from SV40 (simian virus 40)
   3418..3888    +  CDS            TcR (fragment): tetracycline efflux protein; tet; confers resistance to tetracycline
   3932..4520    -  rep_origin     ori: high-copy-number ColE1/pMB1/pBR322/pUC origin of replication
   4691..5551    -  CDS            AmpR: β-lactamase; bla; confers resistance to ampicillin, carbenicillin, and related antibiotics
   5552..5656    -  promoter       AmpR promoter: bla
>Addgene plasmid #145890 | pAc5.1B-lambdaN-HA-DmLSm5_A | depositor full sequence | sequence record 288335 | Full Sequence
CTTCAAGGAATTAATTCTATATTCTAAAAACACAAATGATACTTCTAAAAAAAATCATGAATGGCATCAA
CTCTGAATCAAATCTTTGCAGATGCACCTACTTCTCATTTCCACTGTCACATCATTTTTCCAGATCTCGC
TGCCTGTTATGTGGCCCACAAACCAAGACACGTTTTATGGCCATTAAAGCTGGCTGATCGTCGCCAAACA
CCAAATACATATCAATATGTACATTCGAGAAAGAAGCGATCAAAGAAGCGTCTTCGGGCGAGTAGGAGAA
TGCGGAGGAGAAGGAGAACGAGCTGATCTAGTATCTCTCCACAATCCAATGCCAACTGACCAACTGGCCA
TATTCGGAGCAATTTGAAGCCAATTTCCATCGCCTGGCGATCGCTCCATTCTTGGCTATATGTTTTTCAC
CGTTCCCGGGGCCATTTTCAAAGACTCGTCGGTAAGATAAGATTGTGTCACTCGCTGTCTCTCTTCATTT
GTCGAAGAATGCTGAGGAATTTCGCGATGACGTCGGCGAGTATTTTGAAGAATGAGAATAATTTGTATTT
ATACGAAAATCAGTTAGTGGAATTTTCTACAAAAACATGTTATCTATAGATAATTTTGTTGCAAAATATG
TTGACTATGACAAAGATTGTATGTATATACCTTTAATGTATTCTCATTTTCTTATGTATTTATAATGGCA
ATGATGATACTGATGATATTTTAAGATGATGCCAGACCACAGGCTGATTTCTGCGTCTTTTGCCGAACGC
AGTGCATGTGCGGTTGTTGTTTTTTGGAATAGTTTCAATTTTCGGACTGTCCGCTTTGATTTCAGTTTCT
TGGCTTATTCAAAAAGCAAAGTAAAGCCAAAAAAGCGAGATGGCAATACCAAATGCGGCAAAACGGTAGT
GGAAGGAAAGGGGTGCGGGGCAGCGGAAGGAAGGGTGGGGCGGGGCGTGGCGGGGTCTGTGGCTGGGCGC
GACGTCACCGACGTTGGAGCCACTCCTTTGACCATGTGTGCGTGTGTGTATTATTCGTGTCTCGCCACTC
GCCGGTTGTTTTTTTCTTTTTATCTCGCTCTCTCTAGCGCCATCTCGTACGCATGCTCAACGCACCGCAT
GTTGCCGTGTCCTTTATGCGTCATTTTGGCTCGAAATAGGCAATTATTTAAACAAAGATTAGTCAACGAA
AACGCTAAAATAAATAAGTCTACAATATGGTTACTTATTGCCATGTGTGTGCAGCCAACGATAGCAACAA
AAGCAACAACACAGTGGCTTTCCCTCTTTCACTTTTTGTTTGCAAGCGCGTGCGAGCAAGACGGCACGAC
CGGCAAACGCAATTACGCTGACAAAGAGCAGACGAAGTTTTGGCCGAAAAACATCAAGGCGCCTGATACG
AATGCATTTGCAATAACAATTGCGATATTTAATATTGTTTATGAAGCTGTTTGACTTCAAAACACACAAA
AAAAAAAATAAAACAAATTATTTGAAAGAGAATTAGGAATCGGACAGCTTATCGTTACGGGCTAACAGCA
CACCGAGACGAAATAGCTTACCTGACGTCACAGCCTCTGGAAGAACTGCCGCCAAGCAGAGAGAGAGAGA
AAAAGAGGGAGAGCAGCTTAGACCGCATGTGCTTGTGTGTGAGGCGTCTCTCTCTTCGTCTCCTGTTTGC
GCAAACGCATAGACTGCACTGAGAAAATCGATTACCTATTTTTTATGAATGAATATTTGCACTATTACTA
TTCAAAACTATTAAGATAGCAATCACATTCAATAGCCAAATACTATACCACCTGAGCGATGCAACGAAAT
GATCAATTTGAGCAAAAATGCTGCATATTTAGGACGGCATCATTATAGAAATGCTTCTTGCTGTGTACTT
TTCTCTCGTCTGGCAGCTGTTTCGCCGTTATTGTTAAAACCGGCTTAAGTTAGGTGTGTTTTCTACGACT
AGTGATGCCCCTACTAGAAGATGTGTGTTGCACAAATGTCCCTGAATAACCAATTTGAAGTGCAGATAGC
AGTAAACGTAAGCTAATATGAATATTATTTAACTGTAATGTTTTAATATCGCTGGACATTACTAATAAAC
CCACTATAAACACATGTACATATGTATGTTTTGGCATACAATGAGTAGTTGGGGAAAAAATGTGTAAAAG
CACCGTGACCATCACAGCATAAAGATAACCAGCTGAAGTATCGAATATGAGTAACCCCCAAATTGAATCA
CATGCCGCAACTGATAGGACCCATGGAAGTACACTCTTCATGGCGATATACAAGACACACACAAGCACGA
ACACCCAGTTGCGGAGGAAATTCTCCGTAAATGAAAACCCAATCGGCGAACAATTCATACCCATATATGG
TAAAAGTTTTGAACGCGACTTGAGAGCGGAGAGCATTGCGGCTGATAAGGTTTTAGCGCTAAGCGGGCTT
TATAAAACGGGCTGCGGGACCAGTTTTCATATCACTACCGTTTGAGTTCTTGTGCTGTGTGGATACTCCT
CCCGACACAAAGCCGCTCCATCAGCCAGCAGTCGTCTAATCCAGAGACCCCGGATCGGGGTACCAACATG
GACGCACAAACACGACGACGTGAGCGTCGCGCTGAGAAACAAGCTCAATGGAAAGCTGCAAACGGTGGAT
CTCCTCCACATATGGCTTACCCATACGATGTTCCAGATTACGCTCCTCCAAGCTTGAATTCTATGACTGC
CGTTCCACCCCCCTCCAACATCTCTACCCTAATGCCATTGGAATTGGTGGACAAATGCATCGGTTCCCGC
ATCCACATTATCATGAAGAACGACAAGGAGATGGTGGGAACTCTCTTAGGATTCGATGACTTTGTGAATA
TGCTCTTGGACGACGTAACGGAGTATGAAAATACCCCCGACGGCCGCCGCATCACCAAACTGGATCAGAT
TCTGCTCAACGGGAACAATATCACAATGTTGGTGCCTGGCGGAGAGCTGGCGGAGTAGGGCGGCCGCTCG
AGTCTAGAGGGCCCGCGGTTCGAAGGTAAGCCTATCCCTAACCCTCTCCTCGGTCTCGATTCTACGCGTA
CCGGTCATCATCACCATCACCATTGAGTTTAAACCCGCTGATCAGCCTCGACTGTGCCTTCTAAGGCCTG
AGCTCGCTGATCAGCCTCGATCGAGGATCCAGACATGATAAGATACATTGATGAGTTTGGACAAACCACA
ACTAGAATGCAGTGAAAAAAATGCTTTATTTGTGAAATTTGTGATGCTATTGCTTTATTTGTAACCATTA
TAAGCTGCAATAAACAAGTTAACAACAACAATTGCATTCATTTTATGTTTCAGGTTCAGGGGGAGGTGTG
GGAGGTTTTTTAAAGCAAGTAAAACCTCTACAAATGTGGTATGGCTGATTATGATCAGTCGACCGATGCC
CTTGAGAGCCTTCAACCCAGTCAGCTCCTTCCGGTGGGCGCGGGGCATGACTATCGTCGCCGCACTTATG
ACTGTCTTCTTTATCATGCAACTCGTAGGACAGGTGCCGGCAGCGCTCTGGGTCATTTTCGGCGAGGACC
GCTTTCGCTGGAGCGCGACGATGATCGGCCTGTCGCTTGCGGTATTCGGAATCTTGCACGCCCTCGCTCA
AGCCTTCGTCACTGGTCCCGCCACCAAACGTTTCGGCGAGAAGCAGGCCATTATCGCCGGCATGGCGGCC
GACGCGCTGGGCTACGTCTTGCTGGCGTTCGCGACGCGAGGCTGGATGGCCTTCCCCATTATGATTCTTC
TCGCTTCCGGCGGCATCGGGATGCCCGCGTTGCAGGCCATGCTGTCCAGGCAGGTAGATGACGACCATCA
GGGACAGCTTCAAGGATCGCTCGCGGCTCTTACCAGCCAGCAAAAGGCCAGGAACCGTAAAAAGGCCGCG
TTGCTGGCGTTTTTCCATAGGCTCCGCCCCCCTGACGAGCATCACAAAAATCGACGCTCAAGTCAGAGGT
GGCGAAACCCGACAGGACTATAAAGATACCAGGCGTTTCCCCCTGGAAGCTCCCTCGTGCGCTCTCCTGT
TCCGACCCTGCCGCTTACCGGATACCTGTCCGCCTTTCTCCCTTCGGGAAGCGTGGCGCTTTCTCAATGC
TCACGCTGTAGGTATCTCAGTTCGGTGTAGGTCGTTCGCTCCAAGCTGGGCTGTGTGCACGAACCCCCCG
TTCAGCCCGACCGCTGCGCCTTATCCGGTAACTATCGTCTTGAGTCCAACCCGGTAAGACACGACTTATC
GCCACTGGCAGCAGCCACTGGTAACAGGATTAGCAGAGCGAGGTATGTAGGCGGTGCTACAGAGTTCTTG
AAGTGGTGGCCTAACTACGGCTACACTAGAAGGACAGTATTTGGTATCTGCGCTCTGCTGAAGCCAGTTA
CCTTCGGAAAAAGAGTTGGTAGCTCTTGATCCGGCAAACAAACCACCGCTGGTAGCGGTGGTTTTTTTGT
TTGCAAGCAGCAGATTACGCGCAGAAAAAAAGGATCTCAAGAAGATCCTTTGATCTTTTCTACGGGGTCT
GACGCTCAGTGGAACGAAAACTCACGTTAAGGGATTTTGGTCATGAGATTATCAAAAAGGATCTTCACCT
AGATCCTTTTAAATTAAAAATGAAGTTTTAAATCAATCTAAAGTATATATGAGTAAACTTGGTCTGACAG
TTACCAATGCTTAATCAGTGAGGCACCTATCTCAGCGATCTGTCTATTTCGTTCATCCATAGTTGCCTGA
CTCCCCGTCGTGTAGATAACTACGATACGGGAGGGCTTACCATCTGGCCCCAGTGCTGCAATGATACCGC
GAGACCCACGCTCACCGGCTCCAGATTTATCAGCAATAAACCAGCCAGCCGGAAGGGCCGAGCGCAGAAG
TGGTCCTGCAACTTTATCCGCCTCCATCCAGTCTATTAATTGTTGCCGGGAAGCTAGAGTAAGTAGTTCG
CCAGTTAATAGTTTGCGCAACGTTGTTGCCATTGCTGCAGGCATCGTGGTGTCACGCTCGTCGTTTGGTA
TGGCTTCATTCAGCTCCGGTTCCCAACGATCAAGGCGAGTTACATGATCCCCCATGTTGTGCAAAAAAGC
GGTTAGCTCCTTCGGTCCTCCGATCGTTGTCAGAAGTAAGTTGGCCGCAGTGTTATCACTCATGGTTATG
GCAGCACTGCATAATTCTCTTACTGTCATGCCATCCGTAAGATGCTTTTCTGTGACTGGTGAGTACTCAA
CCAAGTCATTCTGAGAATAGTGTATGCGGCGACCGAGTTGCTCTTGCCCGGCGTCAACACGGGATAATAC
CGCGCCACATAGCAGAACTTTAAAAGTGCTCATCATTGGAAAACGTTCTTCGGGGCGAAAACTCTCAAGG
ATCTTACCGCTGTTGAGATCCAGTTCGATGTAACCCACTCGTGCACCCAACTGATCTTCAGCATCTTTTA
CTTTCACCAGCGTTTCTGGGTGAGCAAAAACAGGAAGGCAAAATGCCGCAAAAAAGGGAATAAGGGCGAC
ACGGAAATGTTGAATACTCATACTCTTCCTTTTTCAATATTATTGAAGCATTTATCAGGGTTATTGTCTC
ATGAGCGGATACATATTTGAATGTATTTAGAAAAATAAACAAATAGGGGTTCCGCGCACATTTCCCCGAA
AAGTGCCACCTGACGTCTAAGAAACCATTATTATCATGACATTAACCTATAAAAATAGGCGTATCACGAG
GCCCTTTCGT
